>Addgene plasmid #1638 | L4064 | depositor full sequence | sequence record 248 | Author sequence
AAGCTTGGGCTGCAGGTCGGCTATAATAAGTTCTTGAATAAAATAATTTTCCCGACAAAACATGAGTATT
TCTTTCGAAAATAAAAGTGCAGGCTAATTAGAGATTATTCTGTAATTAACTGCATAATTTGTCACGTGCC
ATAGTTTTACATTCCACTACGTCATAGTTCTTAAAATACTAATCTCCTGAAAATAGAAGTAGGTGAAGAA
AGTTTAATTATCAGTTCTAAAATGACAATTGATCTTTGGAATATGTTCTGAAACTACCGATCATTGAACA
GATGCTATTTGAATGATATAGAATTGTATATTTGCAATTTCTGAAACGCGTTCTTAAAGGCACACAGATT
AATTCAAAAGGGTCTGGCCGCAAAAAGGTTTATGGTGGCCGATTTTGAGTTTTGTGTGTGATTGCTTTTT
CACAATCAGTGTTTTCAGGATTATGTGATGAACTAGATCTTCAAGTTTCGTTACATTTCATATGTTTTCG
GAACTCACGAAGTACATATTGGGTATTGTGCTCAAAAAATTCAGCAATCAGCTTCGCTCCGCTGACTTTA
GAACCCAAAAAAATAGTATGGCCAAACTGACTGTGTTACGATCATTTCAATTTTTCAATACATATTTAAG
ATTTCTAAGAGTAAGAAGGTCAAAAACTGTTCTGGAATACATATATATTTTTCAGGTTACAATTAGTCAA
AAAGTGCACTGAAATATACGTTTTAATTTCACGAATAACCCAATTAGTTCAATGTATTTTTGGTCAACCA
ACGTTAAAGTTTGGCTTCCAACCAATTATCATTTCTGATCAACCACAATGTTTTTTCTTTATCTGCAAGT
TAATTTTTTATTTTTATCCAGATGTTTGGCATATTTTTCAATTCTTCACTAGCGCCCACTTCTTGCACTT
CCGGCGCCCTGAATCTAATGCATCTGTTGCAAGAATTGAAAGACCAATCAACACATTGTTTTCTTCACGA
GATACTGAAGAAAATGAATAAAAACAGAGAAAAAGAGCCATGTGATTAGTGACAACTGTTGCTAACAGAT
ACCATAGCTTGGACTTGGTACGTGATGGCAACGTATGGGTCAACAAAAATGATTGCAGAGGGGGTGCAAA
ACAGTCAAGTCGAGAAAATATGAAAAACAGAAAACAAAGAACAGAAAAATGGGTTTGAGAGTCAGTATAA
TTTATAAAAGAAAAATTGTACATAGAAATTAACCATTTTTGTAGAAGAAGTTATTTTTCAAGCATCGTTA
AAAATTATTCAAAGCACCTTATTTCATATTTAATTTTAAACATGGTTAAATGAACAACACGGTGCGCAAT
CAGGAAAACTTGAAATCTGAAACTGTTGTTGTGATCTTCTTCGCAACTGTTCAGATAGCACTAGTGTAAT
GTTAAGAGTGCGCGAATATAATGGAATATAATGGATCACACCTCCTGCCATCAGGTAAACGTCTCTGTTA
TCACATATTTCCAACTATTAAATTTTTACCTTTTACAGTTTTACATTTTTTTGAAAAAAGTAACTTTTTG
TCTTCAAAATCCCTGACGAAAATATCAAATATTTTAATCGAGACTGCAGAGGAACCGATTGATGATTTGG
AAAATCCAGCTTTACCTGTGTAAGAACTGAAAAGTTTCATAACCCTAGGGTATTCCCAGTTACATTCCCC
ACTGGCTAACAATAGCACCCAGTTTTTCATCACCTTTCTTCAAATTTCTCGGCGATTTGTTAAAAACAAA
ATTTGTGTCCCTTCTCTGATATCTCTATGTCTCTAAACACAAGTTCATCGGAAAACGAAGGAGGGTAGGT
GTTGGTTGGGCTCCCGAAGTGAAAATAGAAGAGCAAGAATAGAATATTAGAGAGAGAGTGCAGAGAGGGC
GGGATAGCTCCCGGGATTCCGTTTTCTTCTTCTTTATCTTCAACGATGATGTGTGTGCGTGTTGTATAGA
TTCTGTTGCTCCCCCACAACTCGCTCCGAAGGCTCAATACAATTCAATTGATATTGGAGGAGAGCCTACC
GGAGTGGGAGGATAAGAAGAAACATAAGAAGAAGAAGAAGAAGAAGCATGCTTCTGGTTTTTGATGCTAT
GAAAACGGCACAAAAAGATGATTGAGGTCCCTTTTCAATACCTTCTCTCATCTTTCAAATCCCATTGAAA
CCTAAAACTTCTCACCACGCTTTACCATTGTTCTCCAAAAACTTATAGCAATGTCTATAACTTTTTTATC
TCTGAAAAGCAGTGTTCCATTTTTCTTTTTCCTATTTTATTTCAATTGTTTCTCACATTTCGTTTGGATT
CTTTGCTTGTCAACCAGCTTCTTCTTCCACTTTTACCGTCTAATTTTCAGGGCAGGGAGCCATCAAACCC
ACGACCACTAGATCCATCTAGACCGCGGTTTTGGCGCGGATCCTATCGATTCGCGGCCGCTGTACACCCG
GGTGCCCTATAGTGAGTCGTATTGGTACCGGTAGAAAAAATGAGTAAAGGAGAAGAACTTTTCACTGGAG
TTGTCCCAATTCTTGTTGAATTAGATGGTGATGTTAATGGGCACAAATTTTCTGTCAGTGGAGAGGGTGA
AGGTGATGCAACATACGGAAAACTTACCCTTAAATTTATTTGCACTACTGGAAAACTACCTGTTCCATGG
GTAAGTTTAAACATATATATACTAACTAACCCTGATTATTTAAATTTTCAGCCAACACTTGTCACTACTT
TCTGCTGGGGCGTACAATGCTTCTCGAGATACCCAGATCATATGAAACAGCATGACTTTTTCAAGAGTGC
CATGCCCGAAGGTTATGTACAGGAAAGAACTATATTTTTCAAAGATGACGGGAACTACAAGACACGTAAG
TTTAAACAGTTCGGTACTAACTAACCATACATATTTAAATTTTCAGGTGCTGAAGTCAAGTTTGAAGGTG
ATACCCTTGTTAATAGAATCGAGTTAAAAGGTATTGATTTTAAAGAAGATGGAAACATTCTTGGACACAA
ATTGGAATACAACTTCAACTCACACAACGTATACATCATGGCAGACAAACAAAAGAATGGAATCAAAGTT
GTAAGTTTAAACATGATTTTACTAACTAACTAATCTGATTTAAATTTTCAGAACTTCAAAATTAGACACA
ACATTGAAGATGGAAGCGTTCAACTAGCAGACCATTATCAACAAAATACTCCAATTGGCGATGGCCCTGT
CCTTTTACCAGACAACCATTACCTGTCCACACAATCTGCCCTTTCGAAAGATCCCAACGAAAAGAGAGAC
CACATGGTCCTTCTTGAGTTTGTAACAGCTGCTGGGATTACACATGGCATGGATGAACTATACAAATAGC
ATTCGTAGAATTCCAACTGAGCGCCGGTCGCTACCATTACCAACTTGTCTGGTGTCAAAAATAATAGGGG
CCGCTGTCATCAGAGTAAGTTTAAACTGAGTTCTACTAACTAACGAGTAATATTTAAATTTTCAGCATCT
CGCGCCCGTGCCTCTGACTTCTAAGTCCAATTACTCTTCAACATCCCTACATGCTCTTTCTCCCTGTGCT
CCCACCCCCTATTTTTGTTATTATCAAAAAACTTCTCTTAATTTCTTTGTTTTTTAGCTTCTTTTAAGTC
ACCTCTAACAATGAAATTGTGTAGATTCAAAAATAGAATTAATTCGTAATAAAAAGTCGAAAAAAATTGT
GCTCCCTCCCCCCATTAATAATAATTCTATCCCAAAATCTACACAATGTTCTGTGTACACTTCTTATGTT
TTTTACTTCTGATAAATTTTTTTGAAACATCATAGAAAAAACCGCACACAAAATACCTTATCATATGTTA
CGTTTCAGTTTATGACCGCAATTTTTATTTCTTCGCACGTCTGGGCCTCTCATGACGTCAAATCATGCTC
ATCGTGAAAAAGTTTTGGAGTATTTTTGGAATTTTTCAATCAAGTGAAAGTTTATGAAATTAATTTTCCT
GCTTTTGCTTTTTGGGGTTTCCCCTATTGTTTGTCAAGATTTCGAGGACGGCGTTTTTCTTGCTAAAATC
ACAAGTATTGATGAGCACGATGCAAGAAAGATCGGAAGAAGGTTTGGGTTTGAGGCTCAGTGGAAGGTGA
GTAGAAGTTGATAATTTGAAAGTGGAGTAGTGTCTATGGGGTTTTTGCCTTAAATGACAGAATACATTCC
CAATATACCAAACATAACTGTTTCCTACTAGTCGGCCGTACGGGCCCTTTCGTCTCGCGCGTTTCGGTGA
TGACGGTGAAAACCTCTGACACATGCAGCTCCCGGAGACGGTCACAGCTTGTCTGTAAGCGGATGCCGGG
AGCAGACAAGCCCGTCAGGGCGCGTCAGCGGGTGTTGGCGGGTGTCGGGGCTGGCTTAACTATGCGGCAT
CAGAGCAGATTGTACTGAGAGTGCACCATATGCGGTGTGAAATACCGCACAGATGCGTAAGGAGAAAATA
CCGCATCAGGCGGCCTTAAGGGCCTCGTGATACGCCTATTTTTATAGGTTAATGTCATGATAATAATGGT
TTCTTAGACGTCAGGTGGCACTTTTCGGGGAAATGTGCGCGGAACCCCTATTTGTTTATTTTTCTAAATA
CATTCAAATATGTATCCGCTCATGAGACAATAACCCTGATAAATGCTTCAATAATATTGAAAAAGGAAGA
GTATGAGTATTCAACATTTCCGTGTCGCCCTTATTCCCTTTTTTGCGGCATTTTGCCTTCCTGTTTTTGC
TCACCCAGAAACGCTGGTGAAAGTAAAAGATGCTGAAGATCAGTTGGGTGCACGAGTGGGTTACATCGAA
CTGGATCTCAACAGCGGTAAGATCCTTGAGAGTTTTCGCCCCGAAGAACGTTTTCCAATGATGAGCACTT
TTAAAGTTCTGCTATGTGGCGCGGTATTATCCCGTATTGACGCCGGGCAAGAGCAACTCGGTCGCCGCAT
ACACTATTCTCAGAATGACTTGGTTGAGTACTCACCAGTCACAGAAAAGCATCTTACGGATGGCATGACA
GTAAGAGAATTATGCAGTGCTGCCATAACCATGAGTGATAACACTGCGGCCAACTTACTTCTGACAACGA
TCGGAGGACCGAAGGAGCTAACCGCTTTTTTGCACAACATGGGGGATCATGTAACTCGCCTTGATCGTTG
GGAACCGGAGCTGAATGAAGCCATACCAAACGACGAGCGTGACACCACGATGCCTGTAGCAATGGCAACA
ACGTTGCGCAAACTATTAACTGGCGAACTACTTACTCTAGCTTCCCGGCAACAATTAATAGACTGGATGG
AGGCGGATAAAGTTGCAGGACCACTTCTGCGCTCGGCCCTTCCGGCTGGCTGGTTTATTGCTGATAAATC
TGGAGCCGGTGAGCGTGGGTCTCGCGGTATCATTGCAGCACTGGGGCCAGATGGTAAGCCCTCCCGTATC
GTAGTTATCTACACGACGGGGAGTCAGGCAACTATGGATGAACGAAATAGACAGATCGCTGAGATAGGTG
CCTCACTGATTAAGCATTGGTAACTGTCAGACCAAGTTTACTCATATATACTTTAGATTGATTTAAAACT
TCATTTTTAATTTAAAAGGATCTAGGTGAAGATCCTTTTTGATAATCTCATGACCAAAATCCCTTAACGT
GAGTTTTCGTTCCACTGAGCGTCAGACCCCGTAGAAAAGATCAAAGGATCTTCTTGAGATCCTTTTTTTC
TGCGCGTAATCTGCTGCTTGCAAACAAAAAAACCACCGCTACCAGCGGTGGTTTGTTTGCCGGATCAAGA
GCTACCAACTCTTTTTCCGAAGGTAACTGGCTTCAGCAGAGCGCAGATACCAAATACTGTCCTTCTAGTG
TAGCCGTAGTTAGGCCACCACTTCAAGAACTCTGTAGCACCGCCTACATACCTCGCTCTGCTAATCCTGT
TACCAGTGGCTGCTGCCAGTGGCGATAAGTCGTGTCTTACCGGGTTGGACTCAAGACGATAGTTACCGGA
TAAGGCGCAGCGGTCGGGCTGAACGGGGGGTTCGTGCACACAGCCCAGCTTGGAGCGAACGACCTACACC
GAACTGAGATACCTACAGCGTGAGCATTGAGAAAGCGCCACGCTTCCCGAAGGGAGAAAGGCGGACAGGT
ATCCGGTAAGCGGCAGGGTCGGAACAGGAGAGCGCACGAGGGAGCTTCCAGGGGGAAACGCCTGGTATCT
TTATAGTCCTGTCGGGTTTCGCCACCTCTGACTTGAGCGTCGATTTTTGTGATGCTCGTCAGGGGGGCGG
AGCCTATGGAAAAACGCCAGCAACGCGGCCTTTTTACGGTTCCTGGCCTTTTGCTGGCCTTTTGCTCACA
TGTTCTTTCCTGCGTTATCCCCTGATTCTGTGGATAACCGTATTACCGCCTTTGAGTGAGCTGATACCGC
TCGCCGCAGCCGAACGACCGAGCGCAGCGAGTCAGTGAGCGAGGAAGCGGAAGAGCGCCCAATACGCAAA
CCGCCTCTCCCCGCGCGTTGGCCGATTCATTAATGCAGCTGGCACGACAGGTTTCCCGACTGGAAAGCGG
GCAGTGAGCGCAACGCAATTAATGTGAGTTAGCTCACTCATTAGGCACCCCAGGCTTTACACTTTATGCT
TCCGGCTCGTATGTTGTGTGGAATTGTGAGCGGATAACAATTTCACACAGGAAACAGCTATGACCATGAT
TACGCCAAGCTGTAAGTTTAAACATGATCTTACTAACTAACTATTCTCATTTAAATTTTCAGAGCTTAAA
AATGGCTGAAATCACTCACAACGATGGATACGCTAACAACTTGGAAATGAAAT
Features (pLannotate 1.2.2; 12 found; start..end, strand, type, name):
   2456..2473    -  promoter       T7 promoter (fragment): promoter for bacteriophage T7 RNA polymerase
   2490..3356    +  CDS            CFP: CFP is a basic (constitutively fluorescent) cyan fluorescent protein published in 1994, derived from Aequorea victoria.
   3974..4126    +  CDS            aex-5 (fragment): AEX5_CAEEL - Also known as kpc-3 From Caenorhabditis elegans.
   4254..4289    +  CDS            rop (fragment): Rop protein, which maintains plasmids at low copy number; rop
   4391..4490    +  misc_feature   bom (fragment): basis of mobility region from pBR322
   4588..4692    +  promoter       AmpR promoter: bla
   4693..5553    +  CDS            AmpR: β-lactamase; bla; confers resistance to ampicillin, carbenicillin, and related antibiotics
   5724..6312    +  rep_origin     ori: high-copy-number ColE1/pMB1/pBR322/pUC origin of replication
   6495..6587    +  CDS            lacI (fragment): lac repressor; lacI; The lac repressor binds to the lac operator to inhibit transcription in E. coli. This inhibition can be relieved by adding lactose or isopropyl-β-D-thiogalactopyranoside (IPTG).
   6600..6621    +  protein_bind   CAP binding site: CAP binding activates transcription in the presence of cAMP. E. coli catabolite activator protein
   6636..6666    +  promoter       lac promoter: promoter for the E. coli lac operon
   6674..6690    +  protein_bind   lac operator: The lac repressor binds to the lac operator to inhibit transcription in E. coli. This inhibition can be relieved by adding lactose or isopropyl-β-D-thiogalactopyranoside (IPTG). lac repressor encoded by lacI
