[The description below was written by a language model from this plasmid's Addgene catalogue record and pLannotate feature annotations shown in this document.]
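Description:
L4064 is a Caenorhabditis elegans expression vector from a 1999 worm vector kit, catalogued as an empty backbone of about 6.85 kb with no named parent vector. It is maintained in E. coli through a high-copy ColE1/pUC-type origin and selected with ampicillin via the bla (AmpR) gene and its own promoter. Remnants of standard cloning-vector sequence are also detected, including lac promoter/operator and CAP-site elements and small lacI, rop and bom fragments. These appear to be backbone leftovers rather than functional parts of the payload.

The recorded module list describes the worm cassette. It begins with a myo-3 promoter segment (myo3-2341) and a further myo-3-derived element (myo3Tsa), whose function the record does not explain. These are followed by a T7 promoter and a GFP coding region split into N-terminal, middle and C-terminal pieces by synthetic introns (IVSR, IVSS, IVST, IVSL). Such introns are commonly included to improve transgene expression in worms. The middle segment carries a Y145F substitution, marking this as a spectral or brightness variant of GFP. The automated annotation labels the roughly 870 nt reporter region as CFP, but the catalogue fields do not state the colour class. myo-3 is generally known as a body-wall muscle myosin gene, so the cassette would be expected to drive muscle expression of the reporter. A "decoy" element is also listed, and the annotation places only a fragment of the T7 promoter just upstream of the reporter, on the opposite strand.

The myo-3 region, covering roughly the first 2.4 kb, is not annotated in the feature table. A short aex-5 match downstream of the reporter may reflect worm genomic sequence, though the record does not identify a 3′ UTR. The plasmid likely serves as a muscle-expressed fluorescent marker or as a scaffold for fusion constructs, although no specific purpose is stated.
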