Addgene plasmid #1638: L4064
Purpose: (Empty Backbone)
Depositing lab: Andrew Fire. Depositing organization: Carnegie Institution for Science.
Backbone
  Vector backbone: Unknown
  Backbone size (bp): 6850
  Vector type: Worm Expression
Growth in bacteria
  Bacterial resistance: Ampicillin, 100 μg/mL
  Growth temperature: 37°C
  Growth strain: DH5alpha
  Copy number: Unknown
Gene/Insert
  Gene/Insert name: None
  Tag / fusion protein: myo3-2341, myo3Tsa, T7p, gfpN, IVSR, IVSS, gfpY145F, IVST, gfpC, IVSL, decoy
  Cloning method: Restriction Enzyme
Terms and licenses: Academic/Nonprofit Terms; Industry Terms: Not Available to Industry
Depositor comments: See Fire Lab Vector Kit Documentation 1999. Fire Lab Miniprep Number pPD122.70, Ligation number L4064.
How to cite: L4064 was a gift from Andrew Fire (Addgene plasmid # 1638 ; http://n2t.net/addgene:1638 ; RRID:Addgene_1638)
