>Addgene plasmid #1638 | L4064 | addgene partial sequence | sequence record 16771 | 1638_m13reverse
CGNGTTACATGATCTTACTAACTAACTATTCTCATTTAAATTTTCAGAGCTTAAAAATGGCTGANCNTCA
CTCACAACGATGGATACGCTAACAACTTGGAAATGAAATAAGCTTGGGCTGCAGGTCGGCTATAATAAGT
TCTTGAATAAAATAATTTTCCCGACAAAACATGAGTATTTCTTTCGAAAATAAAAGTGCAGGCTAATTAG
AGATTATTCTGTAATTAACTGCATAATTTGTCACGTGCCATAGTTTTACATTCCACTACGTCATAGTTCT
TAAAATACTAATCTCCTGAAAATAGAAGTAGGTGAAGAAAGTTTAATTATCAGTTCTAAAATGACAATTG
ATCTTTGGAATATGTTCTGAAACTACCGATCATTGAACAGATGCTATTTGAATGATATAGAATTGTATAT
TTGCAATTTCTGAAACGCGTTCTTAAAGGCACACAGATTAATTCAAAAGGGTCTGGCCGCAAAAAGGTTT
ATGGTGGCCGATTTTGAGTTTTGTGTGTGATTGCTTTTTCACAATCAGTGTTTTCAGGATTATGTGATGA
ACTAGATCTTCAAGTTTCGTTACATTTCATATGTTTTCGGAACTCACGAAGTACATATTGGGTATTGTGC
TCAAAAAATTCAGCAATCAGCTTCGCTCCGCTGACTTTAGAACCCAAAAAAATAGTATGGCCAAACTGAC
TGTGTTACGATCATTTCAATTTTTCAATACATATTTAAGATTTCTAAGAGTAAGAAGGTCAAAAACTGTT
CTGGAATACATATATATTTTTCAGGTTACAATTAGTCAAAAAGTGCACTGAAATATACGTTTTAATTTCA
CGAATAACCCAATTAGTTCAATGTATTTTTGGTCAACCAACGTTAAAGTTTGGCTTCCCACCAATTATCA
TTTCTGATCAACCACAATGTTTTTTCTTNATCTGCAGTTAATTTTTTATTTTTATCCNGATGTTGGGCAT
ATTTTTCAATTCTTCACTAGCGCCCCCNTCTTGCCNTNCCGGCGCCCTGAATCTANNGCATCNGGTGCAG
AATTGAAGACCATCACCCTTGTTTCCTCCGAGATCCGGAGAAATGNATAAAACCGAAAAAAGANCCTGNG
ATAGGGACACNGTGCNACAANNCNTACCTGGACTGGNCNGGAGGCACNTNGGGNCCCNAAATGATGCGAG
GGGGGCAAACCNCCGNCCNAAATTGGAACCNAACCANACCGAAANGGGTGGAGCCCTTATTTNAAAAAAA
TGGCNAAAAATACCNTTNGGAAAANNTTTTCNCCCCNAAAATTNCCNCCCNTTCCTTTNTTTNACGGGNA
ANANCCGGNCCNNAAAAAAATAA
